Addgene plasmid #124960: Flag-TRIM28
Purpose: Mammalian expression of Human TRIM28
Depositing lab: Michelle Barton. Depositing organization: University of Texas MD Anderson Cancer Center. Publication: TRIM28 interacts with EZH2 and SWI/SNF to activate genes that promote mammosphere formation. Li J, Xi Y, Li W, McCarthy RL, Stratton SA, Zou W, Li W, Dent SY, Jain AK, Barton MC. Oncogene. 2017 May 25;36(21):2991-3001. doi: 10.1038/onc.2016.453. Epub 2017 Jan 9. PubMed 28068325.
Backbone
  Vector backbone: pCMX-(Flag)x2
  Backbone manufacturer: Barton Lab
  Vector type: Mammalian Expression
Growth in bacteria
  Bacterial resistance: Ampicillin, 100 μg/mL
  Growth temperature: 37°C
  Growth strain: NEB Stable
  Copy number: High Copy
Gene/Insert
  Gene/Insert name: hTRIM28
  Species: H. sapiens (human)
  Entrez Gene: TRIM28 (a.k.a. KAP1, PPP1R157, RNF96, TF1B, TIF1B, TIF1beta)
  Tag / fusion protein: FLAG (N terminal on backbone)
  Cloning method: Restriction Enzyme; 5′ cloning site - (unknown if destroyed); 3′ cloning site - (unknown if destroyed)
  Sequencing primers: 5′ Unknown
Terms and licenses: Academic/Nonprofit Terms; Industry Terms: Not Available to Industry
How to cite: Flag-TRIM28 was a gift from Michelle Barton (Addgene plasmid # 124960 ; http://n2t.net/addgene:124960 ; RRID:Addgene_124960)
