[The description below was written by a language model from this plasmid's Addgene catalogue record and pLannotate feature annotations shown in this document.]
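Description:
Flag-TRIM28 is a mammalian expression plasmid of about 7 kb that produces human TRIM28 (also known as KAP1 or TIF1β) with an N-terminal FLAG tag. It is built on the pCMX-(Flag)x2 backbone. In bacteria it is maintained through a high-copy ColE1/pUC-type origin and selected with ampicillin via the β-lactamase gene and its native promoter. Short fragments annotated as rop, bom, lacZα and lacI appear to be leftovers from the parental cloning vectors rather than functional elements.

The expression cassette is driven by the human cytomegalovirus immediate early enhancer and promoter, giving strong constitutive transcription in most mammalian cell lines. A T7 promoter lies just downstream of the CMV promoter and could support in vitro transcription of the same reading frame. Two tandem FLAG epitope annotations precede the TRIM28 coding sequence, consistent with the double-FLAG backbone, and allow detection or immunoprecipitation of the protein with anti-FLAG antibodies. Downstream, a block of SV40 early-region sequence supplies the small t antigen intron and the SV40 polyadenylation signal for transcript processing. The small t, large T, NLS and related polyomavirus protein hits in this block are most likely annotation matches within that 3' segment, not expressed payloads. A separate SV40 origin permits episomal replication in cells that express large T antigen, such as COS or 293T lines.

No mammalian selection marker is annotated, so the plasmid is suited mainly to transient transfection. The associated publication concerns TRIM28 interactions with EZH2 and SWI/SNF in gene activation, which suggests use in overexpression and co-immunoprecipitation studies. The cloning sites used for the insert are not recorded.
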