Features (pLannotate 1.2.2; 22 found; start..end, strand, type, name):
     13..48      +  CDS            rop (fragment): Rop protein, which maintains plasmids at low copy number; rop
    150..249     +  misc_feature   bom (fragment): basis of mobility region from pBR322
    255..322     -  CDS            lacZα (fragment): LacZα fragment of β-galactosidase; lacZ fragment
    328..707     +  enhancer       CMV enhancer: human cytomegalovirus immediate early enhancer
    708..911     +  promoter       CMV promoter: human cytomegalovirus (CMV) immediate early promoter
    907..940     +  LTR            5' LTR (truncated) (fragment): truncated 5' long terminal repeat (LTR) from HIV-1
    956..974     +  promoter       T7 promoter: promoter for bacteriophage T7 RNA polymerase
   1003..1023    +  CDS            FLAG (fragment): FLAG® epitope tag, followed by an enterokinase cleavage site
   1030..1050    +  CDS            FLAG (fragment): FLAG® epitope tag, followed by an enterokinase cleavage site
   1063..3567    +  CDS            TRIM28: TIF1B_HUMAN - Also known as KAP1, RNF96, TIF1B. Experimental evidence at protein level: Swiss-Prot protein existence level 1. (Microbial infection) Plays a critical role in the shutdown of lytic gene expression during the early stage of herpes virus 8 primary infection. This inhibition is mediated through interaction with herpes virus 8 protein LANA1. From Homo sapiens (Human).
   3632..3706    +  CDS            small t antigen (fragment): SV40 (simian virus 40) small t antigen
   3708..3773    +  intron         small t intron: SV40 (simian virus 40) small t antigen intron
   3903..3923    +  CDS            SV40 NLS: nuclear localization signal of SV40 (simian virus 40) large T antigen
   3930..4064    +  CDS            LT_POVHA (fragment): Protein inferred from homology: Swiss-Prot protein existence level 3. Isoform large T antigen is a key early protein essential for both driving viral replication and inducing cellular transformation. Plays a role in viral genome replication by driving entry of quiescent cells into the cell cycle and by autoregulating the synthesis of viral early mRNA. Displays highly oncogenic activities by corrupting the host cellular checkpoint mechanisms that guard cell division and the transcription, replication, and repair of DNA. Participates in the modulation of cellular gene expression preceeding viral
   4089..4172    +  CDS            large T antigen (fragment): large T antigen from SV40 (simian virus 40)
   4195..4329    +  polyA_signal   SV40 poly(A) signal: SV40 polyadenylation signal
   4678..4776    -  CDS            VP1_POVMP (fragment): Experimental evidence at protein level: Swiss-Prot protein existence level 1. Forms an icosahedral capsid with a T=7 symmetry and a 40 nm diameter. The capsid is composed of 72 pentamers linked to each other by disulfide bonds and associated with VP2 or VP3 proteins. Interacts with terminal alpha(2,3)-linked sialic acids on the cell surface to provide virion attachment to target cell. This attachment induces virion internalization predominantly through caveolin-mediated endocytosis. Once attached, the virion is internalized by caveolin- mediated endocytosis and traffics to the endoplasmic reti
   4787..4921    +  rep_origin     SV40 ori: SV40 origin of replication
   4920..4974    -  CDS            lacI (fragment): lac repressor; lacI; The lac repressor binds to the lac operator to inhibit transcription in E. coli. This inhibition can be relieved by adding lactose or isopropyl-β-D-thiogalactopyranoside (IPTG).
   5157..5745    -  rep_origin     ori: high-copy-number ColE1/pMB1/pBR322/pUC origin of replication
   5916..6776    -  CDS            AmpR: β-lactamase; bla; confers resistance to ampicillin, carbenicillin, and related antibiotics
   6777..6881    -  promoter       AmpR promoter: bla
>Addgene plasmid #124960 | Flag-TRIM28 | addgene full sequence | sequence record 244485 | Addgene NGS Result
AGGCCCTTTCGTCTCGCGCGTTTCGGTGATGACGGTGAAAACCTCTGACACATGCAGCTCCCGGAGACGG
TCACAGCTTGTCTGTAAGCGGATGCCGGGAGCAGACAAGCCCGTCAGGGCGCGTCAGCGGGTGTTGGCGG
GTGTCGGGGCTGGCTTAACTATGCGGCATCAGAGCAGATTGTACTGAGAGTGCACCATATGCGGTGTGAA
ATACCGCACAGATGCGTAAGGAGAAAATACCGCATCAGGCGCCATTCGCCATTCAGGCTGCGCAACTGTT
GGGAAGGGCGATCGGTGCGGGCCTCTTCGCTATTACGCCAGCGCGTTGACATTGATTATTGACTAGTTAT
TAATAGTAATCAATTACGGGGTCATTAGTTCATAGCCCATATATGGAGTTCCGCGTTACATAACTTACGG
TAAATGGCCCGCCTGGCTGACCGCCCAACGACCCCCGCCCATTGACGTCAATAATGACGTATGTTCCCAT
AGTAACGCCAATAGGGACTTTCCATTGACGTCAATGGGTGGAGTATTTACGGTAAACTGCCCACTTGGCA
GTACATCAAGTGTATCATATGCCAAGTACGCCCCCTATTGACGTCAATGACGGTAAATGGCCCGCCTGGC
ATTATGCCCAGTACATGACCTTATGGGACTTTCCTACTTGGCAGTACATCTACGTATTAGTCATCGCTAT
TACCATGGTGATGCGGTTTTGGCAGTACATCAATGGGCGTGGATAGCGGTTTGACTCACGGGGATTTCCA
AGTCTCCACCCCATTGACGTCAATGGGAGTTTGTTTTGGCACCAAAATCAACGGGACTTTCCAAAATGTC
GTAACAACTCCGCCCCATTGACGCAAATGGGCGGTAGGCGTGTACGGTGGGAGGTCTATATAAGCAGAGC
TCTCTGGCTAACTAGAGAACCCACTGCTTACTGGCTTATCGAAATTAATACGACTCACTATAGGGAGACC
CAAGCTTGCCACCATGGCAGACTACAAGGACGACGATGACAAGGCAGACTACAAGGACGACGATGACAAG
GGTACCTCTAGAATGGCGGCCTCCGCGGCGGCAGCCTCGGCAGCAGCGGCCTCGGCCGCCTCTGGCAGCC
CGGGCCCGGGCGAGGGCTCCGCTGGCGGCGAAAAGCGCTCCACCGCCCCTTCGGCCGCAGCCTCGGCCTC
TGCCTCAGCCGCGGCGTCGTCGCCCGCGGGGGGCGGCGCCGAGGCGCTGGAGCTGCTGGAGCACTGCGGC
GTGTGCAGAGAGCGCCTGCGACCCGAGAGGGAGCCCCGCCTGCTGCCCTGTTTGCACTCGGCCTGTAGTG
CCTGCTTAGGGCCCGCGGCCCCCGCCGCCGCCAACAGCTCGGGGGACGGCGGGGCGGCGGGCGACGGCAC
CGTGGTGGACTGTCCCGTGTGCAAGCAACAGTGCTTCTCCAAAGACATCGTGGAGAATTATTTCATGCGT
GATAGTGGCAGCAAGGCTGCCACCGACGCCCAGGATGCGAACCAGTGCTGCACTAGCTGTGAGGATAATG
CCCCAGCCACCAGCTACTGTGTGGAGTGCTCGGAGCCTCTGTGTGAGACCTGTGTAGAGGCGCACCAGCG
GGTGAAGTACACCAAGGACCATACTGTGCGCTCTACTGGGCCAGCCAAGTCTCGGGATGGTGAACGTACT
GTCTATTGCAACGTACACAAGCATGAACCCCTTGTGCTGTTTTGTGAGAGCTGTGATACTCTCACCTGCC
GAGACTGCCAGCTCAATGCCCACAAGGACCACCAGTACCAGTTCTTAGAGGATGCAGTGAGGAACCAGCG
CAAGCTCCTGGCCTCACTGGTGAAGCGCCTTGGGGACAAACATGCAACATTGCAGAAGAGCACCAAGGAG
GTTCGCAGCTCAATCCGCCAGGTGTCTGACGTACAGAAGCGTGTGCAAGTGGATGTCAAGATGGCCATCC
TGCAGATCATGAAGGAGCTGAATAAGCGGGGCCGTGTGCTGGTCAATGATGCCCAGAAGGTGACTGAGGG
GCAGCAGGAGCGCCTGGAGCGGCAGCACTGGACCATGACCAAGATCCAGAAGCACCAGGAGCACATTCTG
CGCTTTGCCTCTTGGGCTCTGGAGAGTGACAACAACACAGCCCTTTTGCTTTCTAAGAAGTTGATCTACT
TCCAGCTGCACCGGGCCCTCAAGATGATTGTGGATCCCGTGGAGCCACATGGCGAGATGAAGTTTCAGTG
GGACCTCAATGCCTGGACCAAGAGTGCCGAGGCCTTTGGCAAGATTGTGGCAGAGCGTCCTGGCACTAAC
TCAACAGGCCCTGCACCCATGGCCCCTCCAAGAGCCCCAGGGCCCCTGAGCAAGCAGGGCTCTGGCAGCA
GCCAGCCCATGGAGGTGCAGGAAGGCTATGGCTTTGGGTCAGGAGATGATCCCTACTCAAGTGCAGAGCC
CCATGTGTCAGGTGTGAAACGGTCCCGCTCAGGTGAGGGCGAGGTGAGCGGCCTTATGCGCAAGGTGCCA
CGAGTGAGCCTTGAACGCCTGGACCTGGACCTCACAGCTGACAGCCAGCCACCCGTCTTCAAGGTCTTCC
CAGGCAGTACCACTGAGGACTACAACCTTATTGTTATTGAACGTGGCGCTGCCGCTGCAGCTACCGGCCA
GCCAGGGACTGCGCCTGCAGGAACCCCTGGTGCCCCACCCCTGGCTGGCATGGCCATTGTCAAGGAGGAG
GAGACGGAGGCTGCCATTGGAGCCCCTCCTACTGCCACTGAGGGCCCTGAGACCAAACCTGTGCTTATGG
CTCTTGCGGAGGGTCCTGGTGCTGAGGGTCCCCGCCTGGCCTCACCTAGTGGCAGCACCAGCTCAGGGCT
GGAGGTGGTGGCTCCTGAGGGTACCTCAGCCCCAGGTGGTGGCCCGGGAACCCTGGATGACAGTGCCACC
ATTTGCCGTGTCTGCCAGAAGCCAGGCGATCTGGTTATGTGCAACCAGTGTGAGTTTTGTTTCCACCTGG
ACTGTCACCTGCCGGCCCTGCAGGATGTACCAGGGGAGGAGTGGAGCTGCTCACTCTGCCATGTGCTCCC
TGACCTGAAGGAGGAGGATGGCAGCCTCAGCCTGGATGGTGCAGACAGCACTGGCGTGGTGGCCAAGCTC
TCACCAGCCAACCAGCGGAAATGTGAGCGTGTACTGCTGGCCCTATTCTGTCACGAACCCTGCCGCCCCC
TGCATCAGCTGGCTACCGACTCCACCTTCTCCCTGGACCAGCCCGGTGGCACCCTGGATCTGACCCTGAT
CCGTGCCCGCCTCCAGGAGAAGTTGTCACCTCCCTACAGCTCCCCACAGGAGTTTGCCCAGGATGTGGGC
CGCATGTTCAAGCAATTCAACAAGTTAACTGAGGACAAGGCAGACGTGCAGTCCATCATCGGCCTGCAGC
GCTTCTTCGAGACGCGCATGAACGAGGCCTTCGGTGACACCAAGTTCTCTGCTGTGCTGGTGGAGCCCCC
GCCGATGAGCCTGCCTGGTGCTGGCCTGAGTTCCCAGGAGCTGTCTGGTGGCCCTGGTGATGGCCCCTGA
CTCGAGCGGCCGCCCGATATCACCCTGCAGGGATCCTGGCCAGCTAGCTAGGTAGCTAGAGGATCTTTGT
GAAGGAACCTTACTTCTGTGGTGTGACATAATTGGACAAACTACCTACAGAGATTTAAAGCTCTAAGGTA
AATATAAAATTTTTAAGTGTATAATGTGTTAAACTACTGATTCTAATTGTTTGTGTATTTTAGATTCCAA
CCTATGGAACTGATGAATGGGAGCAGTGGTGGAATGCCTTTAATGAGGAAAACCTGTTTTGCTCAGAAGA
AATGCCATCTAGTGATGATGAGGCTACTGCTGACTCTCAACATTCTACTCCTCCAAAAAAGAAGAGAAAG
GTAGAAGACCCCAAGGACTTTCCTTCAGAATTGCTAAGTTTTTTGAGTCATGCTGTGTTTAGTAATAGAA
CTCTTGCTTGCTTTGCTATTTACACCACAAAGGAAAAAGCTGCACTGCTATACAAGAAAATTATGGAAAA
ATATTTGATGTATAGTGCCTTGACTAGAGATCATAATCAGCCATACCACATTTGTAGAGGTTTTACTTGC
TTTAAAAAACCTCCCACACCTCCCCCTGAACCTGAAACATAAAATGAATGCAATTGTTGTTGTTAACTTG
TTTATTGCAGCTTATAATGGTTACAAATAAAGCAATAGCATCACAAATTTCACAAATAAAGCATTTTTTT
CACTGCATTCTAGTTGTGGTTTGTCCAAACTCATCAATGTATCTTATCATGTCTGGATCAGCTTCAGAAG
ATGGCGGAGGGCCTCCAACACAGTAATTTTCCTCCCGACTCTTAAAATAGAAAATGTCAAGTCAGTTAAG
CAGGAAGTGACTAACTGACCGCAGCTGGCCGTGCGACATCCTCTTTTAATTAGTTGCTAGGCAACTGCCC
TCCAGAGGGCAGTGTGGTTTTGCAAGAGGAAGCAAAAAGCCTCTCCACCCAGGCCTAGAATGTTTCCACC
CAATCATTACTATGACAACAGCTGTTTTTTTTAGTATTAAGCAGAGGCCGGGGGCCCCTGGCCTCCGCTT
ACTCTGGAGAAAAAGAAGAGAGGCATTGTAGAGGCTTCCAGAGGCAACTTGTCAAAACAGGACTGCTTCT
ATTTCTGTCACACTGTCTGGCCCTGTCACAAGGTCCAGCACCTCCATACCCCCTTTAATAAGCAGTTTGG
GAACGGGTGCGGGTCTTACTCCGCCCATCCCGCCCCTAACTCCGCCCAGTTCCGCCCATTCTCCGCCCCA
TGGCTGACTAATTTTTTTTATTTATGCAGAGGCCGAGGCCGCCTCGGCCTCTGAGCTATTCCAGAAGTAG
TGAGGAGGCTTTTTTGGAGGCTGCATTAATGAATCGGCCAACGCGCGGGGAGAGGCGGTTTGCGTATTGG
GCGCTCTTCCGCTTCCTCGCTCACTGACTCGCTGCGCTCGGTCGTTCGGCTGCGGCGAGCGGTATCAGCT
CACTCAAAGGCGGTAATACGGTTATCCACAGAATCAGGGGATAACGCAGGAAAGAACATGTGAGCAAAAG
GCCAGCAAAAGGCCAGGAACCGTAAAAAGGCCGCGTTGCTGGCGTTTTTCCATAGGCTCCGCCCCCCTGA
CGAGCATCACAAAAATCGACGCTCAAGTCAGAGGTGGCGAAACCCGACAGGACTATAAAGATACCAGGCG
TTTCCCCCTGGAAGCTCCCTCGTGCGCTCTCCTGTTCCGACCCTGCCGCTTACCGGATACCTGTCCGCCT
TTCTCCCTTCGGGAAGCGTGGCGCTTTCTCATAGCTCACGCTGTAGGTATCTCAGTTCGGTGTAGGTCGT
TCGCTCCAAGCTGGGCTGTGTGCACGAACCCCCCGTTCAGCCCGACCGCTGCGCCTTATCCGGTAACTAT
CGTCTTGAGTCCAACCCGGTAAGACACGACTTATCGCCACTGGCAGCAGCCACTGGTAACAGGATTAGCA
GAGCGAGGTATGTAGGCGGTGCTACAGAGTTCTTGAAGTGGTGGCCTAACTACGGCTACACTAGAAGAAC
AGTATTTGGTATCTGCGCTCTGCTGAAGCCAGTTACCTTCGGAAAAAGAGTTGGTAGCTCTTGATCCGGC
AAACAAACCACCGCTGGTAGCGGTGGTTTTTTTGTTTGCAAGCAGCAGATTACGCGCAGAAAAAAAGGAT
CTCAAGAAGATCCTTTGATCTTTTCTACGGGGTCTGACGCTCAGTGGAACGAAAACTCACGTTAAGGGAT
TTTGGTCATGAGATTATCAAAAAGGATCTTCACCTAGATCCTTTTAAATTAAAAATGAAGTTTTAAATCA
ATCTAAAGTATATATGAGTAAACTTGGTCTGACAGTTACCAATGCTTAATCAGTGAGGCACCTATCTCAG
CGATCTGTCTATTTCGTTCATCCATAGTTGCCTGACTCCCCGTCGTGTAGATAACTACGATACGGGAGGG
CTTACCATCTGGCCCCAGTGCTGCAATGATACCGCGAGACCCACGCTCACCGGCTCCAGATTTATCAGCA
ATAAACCAGCCAGCCGGAAGGGCCGAGCGCAGAAGTGGTCCTGCAACTTTATCCGCCTCCATCCAGTCTA
TTAATTGTTGCCGGGAAGCTAGAGTAAGTAGTTCGCCAGTTAATAGTTTGCGCAACGTTGTTGCCATTGC
TACAGGCATCGTGGTGTCACGCTCGTCGTTTGGTATGGCTTCATTCAGCTCCGGTTCCCAACGATCAAGG
CGAGTTACATGATCCCCCATGTTGTGCAAAAAAGCGGTTAGCTCCTTCGGTCCTCCGATCGTTGTCAGAA
GTAAGTTGGCCGCAGTGTTATCACTCATGGTTATGGCAGCACTGCATAATTCTCTTACTGTCATGCCATC
CGTAAGATGCTTTTCTGTGACTGGTGAGTACTCAACCAAGTCATTCTGAGAATAGTGTATGCGGCGACCG
AGTTGCTCTTGCCCGGCGTCAATACGGGATAATACCGCGCCACATAGCAGAACTTTAAAAGTGCTCATCA
TTGGAAAACGTTCTTCGGGGCGAAAACTCTCAAGGATCTTACCGCTGTTGAGATCCAGTTCGATGTAACC
CACTCGTGCACCCAACTGATCTTCAGCATCTTTTACTTTCACCAGCGTTTCTGGGTGAGCAAAAACAGGA
AGGCAAAATGCCGCAAAAAAGGGAATAAGGGCGACACGGAAATGTTGAATACTCATACTCTTCCTTTTTC
AATATTATTGAAGCATTTATCAGGGTTATTGTCTCATGAGCGGATACATATTTGAATGTATTTAGAAAAA
TAAACAAATAGGGGTTCCGCGCACATTTCCCCGAAAAGTGCCACCTGACGTCTAAGAAACCATTATTATC
ATGACATTAACCTATAAAAATAGGCGTATCACG
